Addgene plasmid #218734: pCAG-EGFP-C-IFT172
Purpose: Expresses N-terminally EGFP-tagged IFT172 in mammalian cells
Depositing lab: Kazuhisa Nakayama. Depositing organization: Kyoto University, Graduate School of Pharmaceutical Sciences.
Backbone
  Vector backbone: pCAG-EGFP-C
  Backbone manufacturer: Clontech
  Backbone size w/o insert (bp): 6767
  Vector type: Mammalian Expression
  Selectable markers: Neomycin (select with G418)
Growth in bacteria
  Bacterial resistance: Ampicillin, 100 μg/mL
  Growth temperature: 37°C
  Growth strain: DH5alpha
  Copy number: High Copy
Gene/Insert
  Gene/Insert name: IFT172
  Species: H. sapiens (human)
  Insert size (bp): 5259
  Entrez Gene: IFT172 (a.k.a. SLB, wim, osm-1, KIAA1179, DKFZp434A163)
  Promoter: CAG
  Tag / fusion protein: EGFP (N terminal on backbone)
  Cloning method: Restriction Enzyme; 5′ cloning site HindIII (not destroyed); 3′ cloning site SalI (not destroyed)
  Sequencing primers: 5′ CTGAGCAAAGACCCCAACGAG; 3′ GCCAGAAGTCAGATGCTC
Terms and licenses: Academic/Nonprofit Terms; Industry Terms: Not Available to Industry
How to cite: pCAG-EGFP-C-IFT172 was a gift from Kazuhisa Nakayama (Addgene plasmid # 218734 ; http://n2t.net/addgene:218734 ; RRID:Addgene_218734)
