[The description below was written by a language model from this plasmid's Addgene catalogue record and pLannotate feature annotations shown in this document.]
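Description:
pCAG-EGFP-C-IFT172 is a mammalian expression plasmid that produces human IFT172 fused at its N-terminus to EGFP. It is built on the pCAG-EGFP-C backbone and is propagated in E. coli through a high-copy ColE1/pUC-type origin with ampicillin selection from the β-lactamase gene. An f1 phage origin and remnants of a lacZα/lac promoter region flanked by T7 and T3 promoters are also present, which suggests a phagemid-type cloning vector skeleton. The catalogue entry lists neomycin/G418 as a mammalian selectable marker, but the annotated feature table of the full sequence shows no neomycin resistance cassette. The listed backbone and insert sizes also add up to slightly more than the sequenced 11,197 nt, so G418 selectability should be treated as unconfirmed.

Expression is driven by the CAG promoter, annotated here as its three components: the CMV immediate early enhancer, the chicken β-actin promoter, and a chimeric β-actin/β-globin intron. Together these give strong constitutive transcription in a wide range of mammalian cell types. The EGFP coding sequence follows, joined through a short multiple cloning site fragment to the IFT172 open reading frame of about 5.2 kb, which was inserted between HindIII and SalI sites that are both retained. Transcripts terminate at a rabbit β-globin polyadenylation signal. The short "HBB" fragment annotated just upstream of this signal most likely reflects globin-derived 3′ sequence rather than a separate coding element.

IFT172 is annotated as required for the formation and maintenance of cilia, and it contributes indirectly to hedgehog signalling. The fluorescent fusion is therefore suited to visualising IFT172 localisation in transfected cells. The GFP tag could also serve as a handle for interaction studies, although the record states only the expression purpose.
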