Features (pLannotate 1.2.2; 20 found; start..end, strand, type, name):
      3..382     +  enhancer       CMV enhancer: human cytomegalovirus immediate early enhancer
    384..661     +  promoter       chicken β-actin promoter: No description available
    662..1676    +  intron         chimeric intron: chimera between introns from chicken β-actin and rabbit β-globin
   1740..2456    +  CDS            EGFP: EGFP is a basic (constitutively fluorescent) green fluorescent protein published in 1996, derived from Aequorea victoria. It is reported to be a rapidly-maturing weak dimer with moderate acid sensitivity.
   2457..2485    +  misc_feature   MCS (fragment): multiple cloning site
   2487..7733    +  CDS            IFT172: IF172_HUMAN - Also known as KIAA1179. Experimental evidence at protein level: Swiss-Prot protein existence level 1. Required for the maintenance and formation of cilia. Plays an indirect role in hedgehog (Hh) signaling, cilia being required for all activity of the hedgehog pathway (By similarity). From Homo sapiens (Human).
   7737..7763    +  misc_feature   MCS (fragment): multiple cloning site
   7786..7857    +  CDS            HBB (fragment): HBB_PONPY - Experimental evidence at transcript level: Swiss-Prot protein existence level 2. Involved in oxygen transport from the lung to the various peripheral tissues. From Pongo pygmaeus (Bornean orangutan).
   7928..7983    +  polyA_signal   β-globin poly(A) signal: rabbit β-globin polyadenylation signal (Gil and Proudfoot, 1987)
   8339..8357    -  promoter       T7 promoter: promoter for bacteriophage T7 RNA polymerase
   8365..8520    +  CDS            lacZα (fragment): LacZα fragment of β-galactosidase; lacZ fragment
   8525..8953    +  rep_origin     f1 ori (sequence partly withheld): f1 bacteriophage origin of replication; arrow indicates direction of (+) strand synthesis
   9006..9110    +  promoter       AmpR promoter: bla
   9111..9971    +  CDS            AmpR: β-lactamase; bla; confers resistance to ampicillin, carbenicillin, and related antibiotics
  10142..10730   +  rep_origin     ori: high-copy-number ColE1/pMB1/pBR322/pUC origin of replication
  10913..11005   +  CDS            lacI (fragment): lac repressor; lacI; The lac repressor binds to the lac operator to inhibit transcription in E. coli. This inhibition can be relieved by adding lactose or isopropyl-β-D-thiogalactopyranoside (IPTG).
  11018..11039   +  protein_bind   CAP binding site: CAP binding activates transcription in the presence of cAMP. E. coli catabolite activator protein
  11054..11084   +  promoter       lac promoter: promoter for the E. coli lac operon
  11088..11110   +  protein_bind   lac operator (fragment): The lac repressor binds to the lac operator to inhibit transcription in E. coli. This inhibition can be relieved by adding lactose or isopropyl-β-D-thiogalactopyranoside (IPTG). lac repressor encoded by lacI
  11153..11171   +  promoter       T3 promoter: promoter for bacteriophage T3 RNA polymerase
>Addgene plasmid #218734 | pCAG-EGFP-C-IFT172 | addgene full sequence | sequence record 434222 | Addgene NGS Result
TCGACATTGATTATTGACTAGTTATTAATAGTAATCAATTACGGGGTCATTAGTTCATAGCCCATATATG
GAGTTCCGCGTTACATAACTTACGGTAAATGGCCCGCCTGGCTGACCGCCCAACGACCCCCGCCCATTGA
CGTCAATAATGACGTATGTTCCCATAGTAACGCCAATAGGGACTTTCCATTGACGTCAATGGGTGGAGTA
TTTACGGTAAACTGCCCACTTGGCAGTACATCAAGTGTATCATATGCCAAGTACGCCCCCTATTGACGTC
AATGACGGTAAATGGCCCGCCTGGCATTATGCCCAGTACATGACCTTATGGGACTTTCCTACTTGGCAGT
ACATCTACGTATTAGTCATCGCTATTACCATGGTCGAGGTGAGCCCCACGTTCTGCTTCACTCTCCCCAT
CTCCCCCCCCTCCCCACCCCCAATTTTGTATTTATTTATTTTTTAATTATTTTGTGCAGCGATGGGGGCG
GGGGGGGGGGGGGGGCGCGCGCCAGGCGGGGCGGGGCGGGGCGAGGGGCGGGGCGGGGCGAGGCGGAGAG
GTGCGGCGGCAGCCAATCAGAGCGGCGCGCTCCGAAAGTTTCCTTTTATGGCGAGGCGGCGGCGGCGGCG
GCCCTATAAAAAGCGAAGCGCGCGGCGGGCGGGAGTCGCTGCGCGCTGCCTTCGCCCCGTGCCCCGCTCC
GCCGCCGCCTCGCGCCGCCCGCCCCGGCTCTGACTGACCGCGTTACTCCCACAGGTGAGCGGGCGGGACG
GCCCTTCTCCTCCGGGCTGTAATTAGCGCTTGGTTTAATGACGGCTTGTTTCTTTTCTGTGGCTGCGTGA
AAGCCTTGAGGGGCTCCGGGAGGGCCCTTTGTGCGGGGGGAGCGGCTCGGGGGGTGCGTGCGTGTGTGTG
TGCGTGGGGAGCGCCGCGTGCGGCTCCGCGCTGCCCGGCGGCTGTGAGCGCTGCGGGCGCGGCGCGGGGC
TTTGTGCGCTCCGCAGTGTGCGCGAGGGGAGCGCGGCCGGGGGCGGTGCCCCGCGGTGCGGGGGGGGCTG
CGAGGGGAACAAAGGCTGCGTGCGGGGTGTGTGCGTGGGGGGGTGAGCAGGGGGTGTGGGCGCGTCGGTC
GGGCTGCAACCCCCCCTGCACCCCCCTCCCCGAGTTGCTGAGCACGGCCCGGCTTCGGGTGCGGGGCTCC
GTACGGGGCGTGGCGCGGGGCTCGCCGTGCCGGGCGGGGGGTGGCGGCAGGTGGGGGTGCCGGGCGGGGC
GGGGCCGCCTCGGGCCGGGGAGGGCTCGGGGGAGGGGCGCGGCGGCCCCCGGAGCGCCGGCGGCTGTCGA
GGCGCGGCGAGCCGCAGCCATTGCCTTTTATGGTAATCGTGCGAGAGGGCGCAGGGACTTCCTTTGTCCC
AAATCTGTGCGGAGCCGAAATCTGGGAGGCGCCGCCGCACCCCCTCTAGCGGGCGCGGGGCGAAGCGGTG
CGGCGCCGGCAGGAAGGAAATGGGCGGGGAGGGCCTTCGTGCGTCGCCGCGCCGCCGTCCCCTTCTCCCT
CTCCAGCCTCGGGGCTGTCCGCGGGGGGACGGCTGCCTTCGGGGGGGACGGGGCAGGGCGGGGTTCGGCT
TCTGGCGTGTGACCGGCGGCTCTAGCCTCTGCTAACCATGTTCATGCCTTCTTCTTTTTCCTACAGCTCC
TGGGCAACGTGCTGGTTATTGTGCTGTCTCATCATTTTGGCAAATCACCGGTCGCCACCATGGTGAGCAA
GGGCGAGGAGCTGTTCACCGGGGTGGTGCCCATCCTGGTCGAGCTGGACGGCGACGTAAACGGCCACAAG
TTCAGCGTGTCCGGCGAGGGCGAGGGCGATGCCACCTACGGCAAGCTGACCCTGAAGTTCATCTGCACCA
CCGGCAAGCTGCCCGTGCCCTGGCCCACCCTCGTGACCACCCTGACCTACGGCGTGCAGTGCTTCAGCCG
CTACCCCGACCACATGAAGCAGCACGACTTCTTCAAGTCCGCCATGCCCGAAGGCTACGTCCAGGAGCGC
ACCATCTTCTTCAAGGACGACGGCAACTACAAGACCCGCGCCGAGGTGAAGTTCGAGGGCGACACCCTGG
TGAACCGCATCGAGCTGAAGGGCATCGACTTCAAGGAGGACGGCAACATCCTGGGGCACAAGCTGGAGTA
CAACTACAACAGCCACAACGTCTATATCATGGCCGACAAGCAGAAGAACGGCATCAAGGTGAACTTCAAG
ATCCGCCACAACATCGAGGACGGCAGCGTGCAGCTCGCCGACCACTACCAGCAGAACACCCCCATCGGCG
ACGGCCCCGTGCTGCTGCCCGACAACCACTACCTGAGCACCCAGTCCGCCCTGAGCAAAGACCCCAACGA
GAAGCGCGATCACATGGTCCTGCTGGAGTTCGTGACCGCCGCCGGGATCACTCTCGGCATGGACGAGCTG
TACAAGTCCGGACTCAGATCTCGAGCTCAAGCTTCCATGCACTTGAAGCACCTGAGGACCCTGCTGAGCC
CTCAGGATGGAGCTGCAAAGGTGACCTGCATGGCTTGGTCCCAGAACAATGCCAAATTTGCTGTCTGCAC
AGTGGACCGAGTGGTCTTGCTGTATGATGAACATGGAGAACGGAGAGATAAATTCTCCACCAAACCAGCT
GACATGAAGTATGGCAGGAAGAGCTATATGGTGAAGGGCATGGCTTTTTCTCCTGATTCCACTAAAATTG
CCATAGGACAGACTGACAACATCATCTATGTCTACAAGATTGGAGAAGATTGGGGTGACAAGAAAGTCAT
CTGCAACAAGTTCATCCAGACGAGTGCTGTCACTTGTCTGCAATGGCCGGCAGAATACATCATTGTCTTT
GGACTGGCTGAAGGGAAGGTTCGTTTAGCAAACACCAAAACTAATAAATCATCTACCATCTATGGGACAG
AGTCTTACGTGGTGTCCCTGACAACAAATTGCTCTGGGAAAGGAATTCTCTCTGGTCATGCAGATGGTAC
CATCGTTAGGTATTTCTTTGATGATGAAGGCTCTGGAGAGTCACAGGGGAAGTTGGTTAACCACCCGTGT
CCACCCTATGCCTTGGCATGGGCAACCAATAGCATCGTGGCTGCAGGCTGTGATCGGAAAATTGTAGCCT
ATGGAAAAGAAGGTCACATGCTACAAACTTTTGATTATAGCCGTGACCCTCAGGAGCGGGAGTTCACCAC
AGCTGTATCAAGTCCTGGGGGCCAGTCTGTTGTGCTAGGAAGTTATGACAGGCTTCGGGTGTTCAACTGG
ATCCCTCGAAGAAGCATCTGGGAAGAGGCAAAGCCCAAGGAGATTACCAATTTATACACCATCACTGCCT
TGGCCTGGAAGCGGGATGGCTCACGGCTCTGTGTGGGCACACTATGTGGTGGGGTGGAACAGTTTGACTG
CTGCCTCCGAAGGAGTATTTACAAGAACAAGTTTGAGTTGACGTATGTGGGACCTAGCCAGGTGATTGTG
AAGAACCTGTCATCAGGAACCCGAGTGGTGCTCAAGTCACACTATGGCTATGAGGTGGAAGAGGTGAAAA
TCCTAGGAAAGGAACGTTACTTGGTGGCTCACACATCAGAAACACTGCTGCTGGGGGACCTGAACACTAA
TCGGCTTAGTGAGATAGCCTGGCAAGGATCTGGTGGCAATGAGAAGTATTTCTTTGAAAATGAGAATGTA
TGCATGATCTTCAATGCCGGAGAGCTAACCCTGGTGGAATATGGGAATAATGACACCCTGGGTTCTGTAC
GCACTGAATTCATGAACCCCCACCTCATCAGTGTTCGTATTAATGAGAGGTGTCAGCGAGGAACAGAAGA
TAATAAGAAATTGGCTTATCTTATTGATATTAAGACTATTGCTATAGTGGATCTGATTGGTGGCTACAAC
ATTGGCACCGTCAGCCATGAGAGCCGTGTGGATTGGCTGGAACTTAATGAGACTGGACACAAGCTCCTCT
TCAGGGACCGGAAACTTCGTTTGCATCTGTATGATATTGAAAGCTGCTCTAAGACAATGATCCTCAACTT
CTGCTCCTATATGCAGTGGGTCCCAGGAAGTGACGTGCTGGTAGCTCAGAACCGAAACAGTCTGTGTGTA
TGGTACAACATTGAGGCACCTGAGAGAGTCACCATGTTCACTATTAGGGGTGATGTTATAGGTCTGGAGC
GGGGCGGGGGAAAGACCGAGGTGATGGTGATGGAAGGTGTGACTACTGTTGCCTACACATTGGATGAGGG
CCTCATCGAGTTTGGAACAGCCATTGATGATGGCAACTACATCCGGGCAACAGCCTTCTTAGAGACTCTG
GAAATGACCCCAGAAACAGAGGCAATGTGGAAAACCTTGAGTAAACTGGCACTAGAGGCAAGGCAACTAC
ACATTGCGGAGAGGTGCTTTTCTGCTTTGGGCCAAGTAGCAAAAGCTCGATTCCTGCATGAGACCAATGA
GATTGCAGATCAAGTATCCCGGGAATATGGCGGAGAAGGAACAGACTTTTATCAGGTCCGAGCACGTCTA
GCCATGCTGGAAAAGAACTACAAACTGGCTGAAATGATCTTTTTGGAACAGAATGCTGTGGAGGAGGCCA
TGGGCATGTACCAGGAGCTACACCGTTGGGATGAGTGTATCGCTGTGGCTGAAGCCAAGGGGCACCCAGC
CCTGGAGAAGCTACGTCGTAGTTACTACCAGTGGCTGATGGACACACAGCAAGAGGAGCGAGCAGGTGAA
CTACAGGAGAGCCAAGGGGATGGGCTAGCAGCCATCAGCCTCTACCTCAAAGCTGGGCTCCCTGCCAAAG
CTGCTCGGCTGGTGCTGACCCGAGAGGAACTGCTAGCCAACACAGAGCTGGTAGAACACATCACTGCAGC
CCTTATCAAGGGGGAACTCTACGAAAGGGCAGGTGATCTCTTTGAGAAGATTCACAATCCACAGAAGGCC
CTGGAGTGCTACCGTAAAGGCAACGCATTCATGAAAGCGGTAGAGCTGGCTCGATTGGCCTTCCCAGTGG
AGGTGGTGAAACTAGAGGAGGCATGGGGGGACCACCTGGTGCAGCAGAAGCAGCTTGATGCAGCCATTAA
TCACTACATCGAAGCCAGGTGCTCCATTAAGGCAATTGAGGCCGCCCTGGGTGCCCGCCAGTGGAAGAAG
GCAATTTATATATTAGATCTACAGGACCGGAACACTGCATCCAAATACTATCCTCTCGTGGCCCAACACT
ATGCATCCCTGCAGGAGTATGAGATTGCTGAGGAGCTCTATACTAAGGGAGATCGGACAAAAGATGCCAT
AGACATGTACACCCAGGCTGGTCGTTGGGAACAAGCCCACAAGCTGGCGATGAAATGCATGAGACCAGAA
GATGTGTCAGTGCTATACATCACTCAGGCCCAGGAAATGGAGAAGCAGGGCAAGTACCGTGAGGCTGAAA
GGCTATATGTGACAGTACAAGAGCCTGATCTTGCCATCACCATGTACAAAAAGCACAAGTTGTATGATGA
CATGATCCGCCTGGTAGGGAAGCACCATCCAGATCTCCTCAGTGATACACACCTACATCTGGGCAAGGAG
CTGGAGGCTGAAGGCCGACTACAGGAGGCTGAGTACCACTACCTCGAGGCCCAGGAATGGAAGGCAACAG
TGAACATGTACCGGGCCAGTGGGCTTTGGGAAGAGGCCTACAGGGTGGCCAGAACTCAAGGAGGGGCTAA
TGCCCACAAACACGTGGCCTATCTGTGGGCAAAGAGCCTGGGAGGAGAGGCTGCAGTTAGACTGCTTAAT
AAGCTGGGACTCCTGGAAGCTGCTGTTGACCACGCTGCAGACAATTGCTCCTTTGAATTTGCGTTTGAAC
TCTCTCGGCTGGCCCTCAAGCACAAAACCCCCGAGGTTCATCTCAAATATGCTATGTTCCTGGAGGATGA
GGGTAAATTCGAAGAGGCTGAAGCTGAATTCATCAGAGCTGGTAAACCCAAGGAGGCAGTCCTCATGTTT
GTCCATAACCAGGATTGGGAGGCAGCTCAGCGTGTGGCTGAGGCTCACGACCCTGACAGTGTCGCCGAGG
TGCTTGTGGGACAGGCCCGGGGGGCCTTGGAGGAGAAGGACTTTCAGAAAGCAGAAGGGCTGCTGCTCCG
GGCCCAGAGACCAGGCCTGGCCCTCAATTATTATAAGGAGGCTGGATTATGGAGTGACGCTCTGCGCATC
TGCAAGGACTATGTGCCCAGCCAGCTGGAGGCTCTGCAGGAAGAATATGAGCGGGAAGCTACTAAGAAGG
GGGCCAGGGGTGTGGAGGGATTTGTGGAACAAGCTCGACACTGGGAGCAGGCTGGAGAGTACAGCCGTGC
CGTGGACTGCTACCTCAAAGTGCGAGACTCTGGAAACAGCGGCCTGGCGGAGAAGTGCTGGATGAAGGCA
GCTGAACTCTCCATCAAGTTTCTGCCTCCCCAACGTAATATGGAAGTCGTTCTGGCTGTAGGACCCCAGC
TGATTGGAATTGGAAAGCACAGTGCAGCTGCAGAGCTCTATCTGAATCTGGACCTTGTCAAGGAAGCAAT
CGATGCTTTCATCGAGGGTGAGGAGTGGAACAAGGCGAAGCGTGTAGCTAAGGAGTTAGATCCCAGGTAT
GAAGACTATGTGGACCAGCATTATAAAGAGTTCCTCAAGAATCAGGGCAAAGTGGACTCGCTGGTGGGTG
TGGATGTGATAGCTGCTTTGGACCTGTATGTGGAGCAGGGCCAGTGGGACAAGTGCATTGAAACAGCTAC
CAAGCAGAACTACAAGATTCTGCACAAGTATGTGGCTTTGTATGCAACTCACTTGATCCGGGAGGGTAGC
TCTGCCCAGGCATTGGCCCTGTATGTACAGCACGGAGCCCCTGCTAACCCACAGAACTTCAATATCTACA
AAAGGATCTTCACTGACATGGTGAGCTCTCCTGGAACCAACTGTGCCGAGGCCTATCATAGCTGGGCTGA
TCTTCGAGATGTCCTCTTCAACCTGTGTGAAAACCTGGTGAAGTCCAGTGAGGCAAACTCTCCAGCCCAT
GAGGAGTTCAAGACGATGCTGCTGATCGCTCATTACTATGCCACGCGCTCTGCAGCCCAGAGTGTCAAAC
AGCTGGAAACCGTGGCTGCCAGGCTTTCTGTTTCACTCTTGCGTCACACCCAGCTACTACCTGTAGACAA
AGCCTTCTATGAAGCAGGCATTGCTGCCAAGGCAGTTGGCTGGGATAACATGGCATTCATCTTCCTCAAT
CGCTTTTTGGACCTGACCGATGCAATCGAGGAAGGGACTCTAGATGGCCTTGACCACTCTGATTTTCAGG
ATACAGACATTCCCTTTGAGGTGCCACTCCCAGCTAAGCAGCATGTACCGGAGGCTGAGAGAGAAGAGGT
TCGAGACTGGGTGCTTACAGTCTCCATGGACCAGCGGCTGGAGCAGGTTCTGCCTCGGGATGAGCGTGGC
GCCTACGAGGCCTCCCTAGTGGCAGCGAGCACTGGTGTTCGAGCCCTGCCCTGCCTTATTACAGGATACC
CCATTCTGAGGAACAAAATTGAATTTAAGCGGCCAGGGAAGGCTGCTAACAAGGACAACTGGAATAAATT
CCTTATGGCCATCAAGACCTCCCACAGCCCAGTGTGCCAGGACGTGCTGAAATTCATCAGTCAGTGGTGT
GGAGGGCTCCCCAGCACCAGCTTTTCCTTTCAGTAGGTCGACGGTACCGCGGGCCCGGGATCCACCGGAT
CTAGATAACTGATCGACTCCTCAGGTGCAGGCTGCCTATCAGAAGGTGGTGGCTGGTGTGGCCAATGCCC
TGGCTCACAAATACCACTGGGATCTTTTTCCCTCTGCCAAAAATTATGGGGACATCATGAAGCCCCTTGA
GCATCTGACTTCTGGCTAATAAAGGAAATTTATTTTCATTGCAATAGTGTGTTGGAATTTTTTGTGTCTC
TCACTCGGAAGGACATATGGGAGGGCAAATCATTTAAAACATCAGAATGAGTATTTGGTTTAGAGTTTGG
CAACATATGCCCATATGCTGGCTGCCATGAACAAAGGTTGGCTATAAAGAGGTCATCAGTATATGAAACA
GCCCCCTGCTGTCCATTCCTTATTCCATAGAAAAGCCTTGACTTGAGGTTAGATTTTTTTTATATTTTGT
TTTGTGTTATTTTTTTCTTTAACATCCCTAAAATTTTCCTTACATGTTTTACTAGCCAGATTTTTCCTCC
TCTCCTGACTACTCCCAGTCATAGCTGTCCCTCTTCTCTTATGAAGATCCCTCGACTTAATTAAGGTACC
CAATTCGCCCTATAGTGAGTCGTATTACGCGCGCTCACTGGCCGTCGTTTTACAACGTCGTGACTGGGAA
AACCCTGGCGTTACCCAACTTAATCGCCTTGCAGCACATCCCCCTTTCGCCAGCTGGCGTAATAGCGAAG
AGGCCCGCACCGATCGCCCTTCCCAACAGTTGCGCAGCCTGAATGGCGAATGGG
[124 nt withheld, positions 8525-8648]
C
[91 nt withheld, positions 8650-8740]
A
[49 nt withheld, positions 8742-8790]
CCTTTGACGTTGGAGTCCACGTTCTTT
[37 nt withheld, positions 8818-8854]
ACCCTATCTCGGTCTATTCTTTTGATTTATAAGGGATTTTGCCGATTTCGGCCTATTGGTTAAAAAATGA
GCTGATTTAACAAAAATTTAACGCGAATTTTAACAAAATATTAACGCTTACAATTTAGGTGGCACTTTTC
GGGGAAATGTGCGCGGAACCCCTATTTGTTTATTTTTCTAAATACATTCAAATATGTATCCGCTCATGAG
ACAATAACCCTGATAAATGCTTCAATAATATTGAAAAAGGAAGAGTATGAGTATTCAACATTTCCGTGTC
GCCCTTATTCCCTTTTTTGCGGCATTTTGCCTTCCTGTTTTTGCTCACCCAGAAACGCTGGTGAAAGTAA
AAGATGCTGAAGATCAGTTGGGTGCACGAGTGGGTTACATCGAACTGGATCTCAACAGCGGTAAGATCCT
TGAGAGTTTTCGCCCCGAAGAACGTTTTCCAATGATGAGCACTTTTAAAGTTCTGCTATGTGGCGCGGTA
TTATCCCGTATTGACGCCGGGCAAGAGCAACTCGGTCGCCGCATACACTATTCTCAGAATGACTTGGTTG
AGTACTCACCAGTCACAGAAAAGCATCTTACGGATGGCATGACAGTAAGAGAATTATGCAGTGCTGCCAT
AACCATGAGTGATAACACTGCGGCCAACTTACTTCTGACAACGATCGGAGGACCGAAGGAGCTAACCGCT
TTTTTGCACAACATGGGGGATCATGTAACTCGCCTTGATCGTTGGGAACCGGAGCTGAATGAAGCCATAC
CAAACGACGAGCGTGACACCACGATGCCTGTAGCAATGGCAACAACGTTGCGCAAACTATTAACTGGCGA
ACTACTTACTCTAGCTTCCCGGCAACAATTAATAGACTGGATGGAGGCGGATAAAGTTGCAGGACCACTT
CTGCGCTCGGCCCTTCCGGCTGGCTGGTTTATTGCTGATAAATCTGGAGCCGGTGAGCGTGGGTCTCGCG
GTATCATTGCAGCACTGGGGCCAGATGGTAAGCCCTCCCGTATCGTAGTTATCTACACGACGGGGAGTCA
GGCAACTATGGATGAACGAAATAGACAGATCGCTGAGATAGGTGCCTCACTGATTAAGCATTGGTAACTG
TCAGACCAAGTTTACTCATATATACTTTAGATTGATTTAAAACTTCATTTTTAATTTAAAAGGATCTAGG
TGAAGATCCTTTTTGATAATCTCATGACCAAAATCCCTTAACGTGAGTTTTCGTTCCACTGAGCGTCAGA
CCCCGTAGAAAAGATCAAAGGATCTTCTTGAGATCCTTTTTTTCTGCGCGTAATCTGCTGCTTGCAAACA
AAAAAACCACCGCTACCAGCGGTGGTTTGTTTGCCGGATCAAGAGCTACCAACTCTTTTTCCGAAGGTAA
CTGGCTTCAGCAGAGCGCAGATACCAAATACTGTTCTTCTAGTGTAGCCGTAGTTAGGCCACCACTTCAA
GAACTCTGTAGCACCGCCTACATACCTCGCTCTGCTAATCCTGTTACCAGTGGCTGCTGCCAGTGGCGAT
AAGTCGTGTCTTACCGGGTTGGACTCAAGACGATAGTTACCGGATAAGGCGCAGCGGTCGGGCTGAACGG
GGGGTTCGTGCACACAGCCCAGCTTGGAGCGAACGACCTACACCGAACTGAGATACCTACAGCGTGAGCT
ATGAGAAAGCGCCACGCTTCCCGAAGGGAGAAAGGCGGACAGGTATCCGGTAAGCGGCAGGGTCGGAACA
GGAGAGCGCACGAGGGAGCTTCCAGGGGGAAACGCCTGGTATCTTTATAGTCCTGTCGGGTTTCGCCACC
TCTGACTTGAGCGTCGATTTTTGTGATGCTCGTCAGGGGGGCGGAGCCTATGGAAAAACGCCAGCAACGC
GGCCTTTTTACGGTTCCTGGCCTTTTGCTGGCCTTTTGCTCACATGTTCTTTCCTGCGTTATCCCCTGAT
TCTGTGGATAACCGTATTACCGCCTTTGAGTGAGCTGATACCGCTCGCCGCAGCCGAACGACCGAGCGCA
GCGAGTCAGTGAGCGAGGAAGCGGAAGAGCGCCCAATACGCAAACCGCCTCTCCCCGCGCGTTGGCCGAT
TCATTAATGCAGCTGGCACGACAGGTTTCCCGACTGGAAAGCGGGCAGTGAGCGCAACGCAATTAATGTG
AGTTAGCTCACTCATTAGGCACCCCAGGCTTTACACTTTATGCTTCCGGCTCGTATGTTGTGTGGAATTG
TGAGCGGATAACAATTTCACACAGGAAACAGCTATGACCATGATTACGCCAAGCGCGCAATTAACCCTCA
CTAAAGGGAACAAAAGCTGGAGCTCATCGATAC
